Addgene plasmid #20664: pWZL Neo Myr Flag VRK3
Depositing lab: William Hahn & Jean Zhao. Depositing organization: Dana-Farber Cancer Institute. Publication: Integrative Genomic Approaches Identify IKBKE as a Breast Cancer Oncogene (Kinase Library Clones). Boehm JS, Zhao JJ, Yao J, Kim SY, Firestein R, Dunn IF, Sjostrom SK, Garraway LA, Weremowicz S, Richardson AL, Greulich H, Stewart CJ, Mulvey LA, Shen RR, Ambrogio L, Hirozane-Kishikawa T, Hill DE, Vidal M, Meyerson M, Grenier JK, Hinkle G, Root DE, Roberts TM, Lander ES, Polyak K, Hahn WC. Cell. 2007 Jun 15. 129(6):1065-1079. 10.1016/j.cell.2007.03.052 PubMed 17574021.
Backbone
  Vector backbone: pWZL-Neo-Myr-Flag-DEST
  Backbone manufacturer: William Hahn Lab (available at Addgene, #15300)
  Vector type: Mammalian Expression, Retroviral
  Selectable markers: Neomycin (select with G418)
Growth in bacteria
  Bacterial resistance: Ampicillin, 100 μg/mL
  Growth temperature: 37°C
  Growth strain: Stbl3
  Growth instructions: Stbl3 cells to prevent recombination.
  Copy number: Unknown
Gene/Insert
  Gene/Insert name: VRK3 (alt name: vaccinia related kinase 3)
  Species: H. sapiens (human)
  GenBank ID: NM_001025778
  Entrez Gene: VRK3
  Tag / fusion protein: Myr (N terminal on backbone); Flag (N terminal on backbone)
  Cloning method: Gateway Cloning
  Sequencing primers: 5′ pWZL-Fwd (GAA CCT CCT CGT TCG ACC); 3′ pWZL-Rev (TTC CGG GCC CTC ACA TTG)
Resource information
  A portion of this plasmid was derived from a plasmid made by: 2-H1
Terms and licenses: Academic/Nonprofit Terms; Industry Terms: Not Available to Industry
Depositor comments: ORFs were cloned into Gateway compatible pEntry vectors. An LR recombination reaction was performed to move the ORF to pWZL-Neo-Myr-Flag DEST such that the ORF would have 5' myristoylation and flag tags. This plasmid is part of a kinase library, and the gene has been verified, but has not been fully sequenced for minor mutations. Please see the following link for plasmids from this article that are not part of the kinase library http://www.addgene.org/pubmed/17574021
How to cite: pWZL Neo Myr Flag VRK3 was a gift from William Hahn & Jean Zhao (Addgene plasmid # 20664 ; http://n2t.net/addgene:20664 ; RRID:Addgene_20664)
