[The description below was written by a language model from this plasmid's Addgene catalogue record.]
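Description:
pWZL Neo Myr Flag VRK3 is a retroviral mammalian expression plasmid built on the Gateway-compatible pWZL-Neo-Myr-Flag-DEST backbone. It is propagated in bacteria under ampicillin selection, using a recombination-deficient strain to limit rearrangement between the repeated retroviral sequences. Transduced or transfected mammalian cells are selected with G418 through the neomycin resistance marker. No feature table accompanies the record, so the promoter driving the insert, the origin of replication and the way the neomycin marker is expressed are not stated. The copy number is listed as unknown.

The payload is the human VRK3 open reading frame (vaccinia related kinase 3). It was first cloned into a Gateway entry vector and then moved into the destination vector by an LR recombination reaction. This places the ORF in frame behind two N-terminal elements supplied by the backbone, a myristoylation signal and a Flag epitope. A myristoylation signal directs lipid modification of the fusion protein and so targets it to membranes, an approach commonly used to promote activation of kinases. The Flag tag allows detection or immunoprecipitation with anti-Flag antibodies.

The construct is one member of a library of myristoylated, Flag-tagged human kinase clones, made for a study that used integrative genomic approaches to identify breast cancer oncogenes. It suits packaging into retrovirus for stable expression of membrane-targeted VRK3 in mammalian cells, for example in gain-of-function screens. The depositors note that the identity of the gene was verified, but the clone was not fully sequenced, so minor mutations cannot be ruled out.
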