>Addgene plasmid #20664 | pWZL Neo Myr Flag VRK3 | addgene partial sequence | sequence record 26491 | 20664 with pWZL-Fwd
CTCCTTCTCTAGGCGCCGGCCGGATCCAGAATTCGCCACCATGGGGTCTTCAAAATCTAAACCAAAGGAC
CCCAGCCAGCGCCGGCGCAGGATCCGAGGTTACCTTGACTACAAAGACGATGACGACAAGCAATTGACAA
GTTTGTACAAAAAAGTTGGCATGATCTCCTTCTGTCCAGACTGTGGCAAAAGTATCCAAGCGGCATTCAA
ATTCTGCCCCTACTGTGGAAATTCTTTGCCTGTAGAGGAGCATGTAGGGTCCCAGACCTTTGTCAATCCA
CATGTGTCATCCTTCCAAGGCTCAAAGAGAGGGCTGAACTCCAGTTTTGAAACCTCTCCTAAGAAAGTGA
AATGGTCCAGCACCGTCACCTCTCCCCGATTATCCCTCTTCTCAGATGGTGACAGTTCTGAGTCTGAAGA
TACTCTGAGTTCCTCTGAGAGATCCAAAGGCTCCGGGAGCAGACCCCCAACCCCCAAAAGCAGCCCTCAG
AAGACCAGGAAGAGCCCTCAGGTGACCAGGGGTAGCCCTCAGAAGACCAGCTGTAGCCCTCAGAAGACCA
GGCAGAGCCCTCAGACGCTGAAGCGGAGCCGAGTGACCACCTCACTTGAAGCTTTGCCCACAGGGACAGT
GCTGACAGACAAGAGTGGGCGACAGTGGAAGCTGAAGTCCTTCCAGACCAGGGACAACCAGGGCATTCTC
TATGAAGCTGCACCCACCTCCACCCTCACCTGTGACTC
